>Addgene plasmid #191309 | pET24a_thyA_R127A_untagged | addgene full sequence | sequence record 378122 | Addgene NGS Result
TGGCGAATGGG
[124 nt withheld, positions 12-135]
C
[91 nt withheld, positions 137-227]
A
[49 nt withheld, positions 229-277]
CCTTTGACGTTGGAGTCCACGTTCTTT
[37 nt withheld, positions 305-341]
ACCCTATCTCGGTCTATTCTTTTGATTTATAAGGGATTTTGCCGATTTCGGCCTATTGGTTAAAAAATGA
GCTGATTTAACAAAAATTTAACGCGAATTTTAACAAAATATTAACGCTTACAATTTAGGTGGCACTTTTC
GGGGAAATGTGCGCGGAACCCCTATTTGTTTATTTTTCTAAATACATTCAAATATGTATCCGCTCATGAA
TTAATTCTTAGAAAAACTCATCGAGCATCAAATGAAACTGCAATTTATTCATATCAGGATTATCAATACC
ATATTTTTGAAAAAGCCGTTTCTGTAATGAAGGAGAAAACTCACCGAGGCAGTTCCATAGGATGGCAAGA
TCCTGGTATCGGTCTGCGATTCCGACTCGTCCAACATCAATACAACCTATTAATTTCCCCTCGTCAAAAA
TAAGGTTATCAAGTGAGAAATCACCATGAGTGACGACTGAATCCGGTGAGAATGGCAAAAGTTTATGCAT
TTCTTTCCAGACTTGTTCAACAGGCCAGCCATTACGCTCGTCATCAAAATCACTCGCATCAACCAAACCG
TTATTCATTCGTGATTGCGCCTGAGCGAGACGAAATACGCGATCGCTGTTAAAAGGACAATTACAAACAG
GAATCGAATGCAACCGGCGCAGGAACACTGCCAGCGCATCAACAATATTTTCACCTGAATCAGGATATTC
TTCTAATACCTGGAATGCTGTTTTCCCGGGGATCGCAGTGGTGAGTAACCATGCATCATCAGGAGTACGG
ATAAAATGCTTGATGGTCGGAAGAGGCATAAATTCCGTCAGCCAGTTTAGTCTGACCATCTCATCTGTAA
CATCATTGGCAACGCTACCTTTGCCATGTTTCAGAAACAACTCTGGCGCATCGGGCTTCCCATACAATCG
ATAGATTGTCGCACCTGATTGCCCGACATTATCGCGAGCCCATTTATACCCATATAAATCAGCATCCATG
TTGGAATTTAATCGCGGCCTAGAGCAAGACGTTTCCCGTTGAATATGGCTCATAACACCCCTTGTATTAC
TGTTTATGTAAGCAGACAGTTTTATTGTTCATGACCAAAATCCCTTAACGTGAGTTTTCGTTCCACTGAG
CGTCAGACCCCGTAGAAAAGATCAAAGGATCTTCTTGAGATCCTTTTTTTCTGCGCGTAATCTGCTGCTT
GCAAACAAAAAAACCACCGCTACCAGCGGTGGTTTGTTTGCCGGATCAAGAGCTACCAACTCTTTTTCCG
AAGGTAACTGGCTTCAGCAGAGCGCAGATACCAAATACTGTCCTTCTAGTGTAGCCGTAGTTAGGCCACC
ACTTCAAGAACTCTGTAGCACCGCCTACATACCTCGCTCTGCTAATCCTGTTACCAGTGGCTGCTGCCAG
TGGCGATAAGTCGTGTCTTACCGGGTTGGACTCAAGACGATAGTTACCGGATAAGGCGCAGCGGTCGGGC
TGAACGGGGGGTTCGTGCACACAGCCCAGCTTGGAGCGAACGACCTACACCGAACTGAGATACCTACAGC
GTGAGCTATGAGAAAGCGCCACGCTTCCCGAAGGGAGAAAGGCGGACAGGTATCCGGTAAGCGGCAGGGT
CGGAACAGGAGAGCGCACGAGGGAGCTTCCAGGGGGAAACGCCTGGTATCTTTATAGTCCTGTCGGGTTT
CGCCACCTCTGACTTGAGCGTCGATTTTTGTGATGCTCGTCAGGGGGGCGGAGCCTATGGAAAAACGCCA
GCAACGCGGCCTTTTTACGGTTCCTGGCCTTTTGCTGGCCTTTTGCTCACATGTTCTTTCCTGCGTTATC
CCCTGATTCTGTGGATAACCGTATTACCGCCTTTGAGTGAGCTGATACCGCTCGCCGCAGCCGAACGACC
GAGCGCAGCGAGTCAGTGAGCGAGGAAGCGGAAGAGCGCCTGATGCGGTATTTTCTCCTTACGCATCTGT
GCGGTATTTCACACCGCAATGGTGCACTCTCAGTACAATCTGCTCTGATGCCGCATAGTTAAGCCAGTAT
ACACTCCGCTATCGCTACGTGACTGGGTCATGGCTGCGCCCCGACACCCGCCAACACCCGCTGACGCGCC
CTGACGGGCTTGTCTGCTCCCGGCATCCGCTTACAGACAAGCTGTGACCGTCTCCGGGAGCTGCATGTGT
CAGAGGTTTTCACCGTCATCACCGAAACGCGCGAGGCAGCTGCGGTAAAGCTCATCAGCGTGGTCGTGAA
GCGATTCACAGATGTCTGCCTGTTCATCCGCGTCCAGCTCGTTGAGTTTCTCCAGAAGCGTTAATGTCTG
GCTTCTGATAAAGCGGGCCATGTTAAGGGCGGTTTTTTCCTGTTTGGTCACTGATGCCTCCGTGTAAGGG
GGATTTCTGTTCATGGGGGTAATGATACCGATGAAACGAGAGAGGATGCTCACGATACGGGTTACTGATG
ATGAACATGCCCGGTTACTGGAACGTTGTGAGGGTAAACAACTGGCGGTATGGATGCGGCGGGACCAGAG
AAAAATCACTCAGGGTCAATGCCAGCGCTTCGTTAATACAGATGTAGGTGTTCCACAGGGTAGCCAGCAG
CATCCTGCGATGCAGATCCGGAACATAATGGTGCAGGGCGCTGACTTCCGCGTTTCCAGACTTTACGAAA
CACGGAAACCGAAGACCATTCATGTTGTTGCTCAGGTCGCAGACGTTTTGCAGCAGCAGTCGCTTCACGT
TCGCTCGCGTATCGGTGATTCATTCTGCTAACCAGTAAGGCAACCCCGCCAGCCTAGCCGGGTCCTCAAC
GACAGGAGCACGATCATGCGCACCCGTGGGGCCGCCATGCCGGCGATAATGGCCTGCTTCTCGCCGAAAC
GTTTGGTGGCGGGACCAGTGACGAAGGCTTGAGCGAGGGCGTGCAAGATTCCGAATACCGCAAGCGACAG
GCCGATCATCGTCGCGCTCCAGCGAAAGCGGTCCTCGCCGAAAATGACCCAGAGCGCTGCCGGCACCTGT
CCTACGAGTTGCATGATAAAGAAGACAGTCATAAGTGCGGCGACGATAGTCATGCCCCGCGCCCACCGGA
AGGAGCTGACTGGGTTGAAGGCTCTCAAGGGCATCGGTCGAGATCCCGGTGCCTAATGAGTGAGCTAACT
TACATTAATTGCGTTGCGCTCACTGCCCGCTTTCCAGTCGGGAAACCTGTCGTGCCAGCTGCATTAATGA
ATCGGCCAACGCGCGGGGAGAGGCGGTTTGCGTATTGGGCGCCAGGGTGGTTTTTCTTTTCACCAGTGAG
ACGGGCAACAGCTGATTGCCCTTCACCGCCTGGCCCTGAGAGAGTTGCAGCAAGCGGTCCACGCTGGTTT
GCCCCAGCAGGCGAAAATCCTGTTTGATGGTGGTTAACGGCGGGATATAACATGAGCTGTCTTCGGTATC
GTCGTATCCCACTACCGAGATATCCGCACCAACGCGCAGCCCGGACTCGGTAATGGCGCGCATTGCGCCC
AGCGCCATCTGATCGTTGGCAACCAGCATCGCAGTGGGAACGATGCCCTCATTCAGCATTTGCATGGTTT
GTTGAAAACCGGACATGGCACTCCAGTCGCCTTCCCGTTCCGCTATCGGCTGAATTTGATTGCGAGTGAG
ATATTTATGCCAGCCAGCCAGACGCAGACGCGCCGAGACAGAACTTAATGGGCCCGCTAACAGCGCGATT
TGCTGGTGACCCAATGCGACCAGATGCTCCACGCCCAGTCGCGTACCGTCTTCATGGGAGAAAATAATAC
TGTTGATGGGTGTCTGGTCAGAGACATCAAGAAATAACGCCGGAACATTAGTGCAGGCAGCTTCCACAGC
AATGGCATCCTGGTCATCCAGCGGATAGTTAATGATCAGCCCACTGACGCGTTGCGCGAGAAGATTGTGC
ACCGCCGCTTTACAGGCTTCGACGCCGCTTCGTTCTACCATCGACACCACCACGCTGGCACCCAGTTGAT
CGGCGCGAGATTTAATCGCCGCGACAATTTGCGACGGCGCGTGCAGGGCCAGACTGGAGGTGGCAACGCC
AATCAGCAACGACTGTTTGCCCGCCAGTTGTTGTGCCACGCGGTTGGGAATGTAATTCAGCTCCGCCATC
GCCGCTTCCACTTTTTCCCGCGTTTTCGCAGAAACGTGGCTGGCCTGGTTCACCACGCGGGAAACGGTCT
GATAAGAGACACCGGCATACTCTGCGACATCGTATAACGTTACTGGTTTCACATTCACCACCCTGAATTG
ACTCTCTTCCGGGCGCTATCATGCCATACCGCGAAAGGTTTTGCGCCATTCGATGGTGTCCGGGATCTCG
ACGCTCTCCCTTATGCGACTCCTGCATTAGGAAGCAGCCCAGTAGTAGGTTGAGGCCGTTGAGCACCGCC
GCCGCAAGGAATGGTGCATGCAAGGAGATGGCGCCCAACAGTCCCCCGGCCACGGGGCCTGCCACCATAC
CCACGCCGAAACAAGCGCTCATGAGCCCGAAGTGGCGAGCCCGATCTTCCCCATCGGTGATGTCGGCGAT
ATAGGCGCCAGCAACCGCACCTGTGGCGCCGGTGATGCCGGCCACGATGCGTCCGGCGTAGAGGATCGAG
ATCTCGATCCCGCGAAATTAATACGACTCACTATAGGGGAATTGTGAGCGGATAACAATTCCCCTCTAGA
AATAATTTTGTTTAACTTTAAGAAGGAGATATACATATGAAACAGTATTTAGAACTGATGCAAAAAGTGC
TCGACGAAGGCACACAGAAAAACGACCGTACCGGAACCGGAACGCTTTCCATTTTTGGTCATCAGATGCG
TTTTAACCTGCAAGATGGATTCCCGCTGGTGACAACTAAACGTTGCCACCTGCGTTCCATCATCCATGAA
CTGCTGTGGTTTCTGCAGGGCGACACTAACATTGCTTATCTACACGAAAACAATGTCACCATCTGGGACG
AATGGGCCGATGAAAACGGCGACCTCGGGCCAGTGTATGGTAAACAGTGGCGCGCCTGGCCAACGCCAGA
TGGTCGTCATATTGACCAGATCACTACGGTACTGAACCAGCTGAAAAACGACCCGGATTCGCGCGCCATT
ATTGTTTCAGCGTGGAACGTAGGCGAACTGGATAAAATGGCGCTGGCACCGTGCCATGCATTCTTCCAGT
TCTATGTGGCAGACGGCAAACTCTCTTGCCAGCTTTATCAGCGCTCCTGTGACGTCTTCCTCGGCCTGCC
GTTCAACATTGCCAGCTACGCGTTATTGGTGCATATGATGGCGCAGCAGTGCGATCTGGAAGTGGGTGAT
TTTGTCTGGACCGGTGGCGACACGCATCTGTACAGCAACCATATGGATCAAACTCATCTGCAATTAAGCC
GCGAACCGCGTCCGCTGCCGAAGTTGATTATCAAACGTAAACCCGAATCCATCTTCGACTACCGTTTCGA
AGACTTTGAGATTGAAGGCTACGATCCGCATCCGGGCATTAAAGCGCCGGTGGCTATCTAACTCGAGCAC
CACCACCACCACCACTGAGATCCGGCTGCTAACAAAGCCCGAAAGGAAGCTGAGTTGGCTGCTGCCACCG
CTGAGCAATAACTAGCATAACCCCTTGGGGCCTCTAAACGGGTCTTGAGGGGTTTTTTGCTGAAAGGAGG
AACTATATCCGGAT
Features (pLannotate 1.2.2; 19 found; start..end, strand, type, name):
     12..440     +  rep_origin     f1 ori (sequence partly withheld): f1 bacteriophage origin of replication; arrow indicates direction of (+) strand synthesis
    493..550     +  promoter       AmpR promoter (fragment): bla
    559..1374    -  CDS            KanR: aminoglycoside phosphotransferase; aph(3')-Ia; confers resistance to kanamycin in bacteria or G418 (Geneticin®) in eukaryotes
   1496..2084    +  rep_origin     ori: high-copy-number ColE1/pMB1/pBR322/pUC origin of replication
   2270..2409    -  misc_feature   bom: basis of mobility region from pBR322
   2511..2702    -  CDS            rop: Rop protein, which maintains plasmids at low copy number; rop
   2719..3099    +  CDS            YPB1_ECOLX: Protein predicted: Swiss-Prot protein existence level 4. From Escherichia coli.
   3171..3462    -  CDS            TcR (fragment): tetracycline efflux protein; tet; confers resistance to tetracycline
   3477..3498    -  protein_bind   CAP binding site: CAP binding activates transcription in the presence of cAMP. E. coli catabolite activator protein
   3511..4593    -  CDS            lacI: lac repressor; lacI; The lac repressor binds to the lac operator to inhibit transcription in E. coli. This inhibition can be relieved by adding lactose or isopropyl-β-D-thiogalactopyranoside (IPTG).
   4594..4671    -  promoter       lacI promoter: lacI
   4679..4958    -  CDS            TcR (fragment): tetracycline efflux protein; tet; confers resistance to tetracycline
   4980..4998    +  promoter       T7 promoter: promoter for bacteriophage T7 RNA polymerase
   4999..5023    +  protein_bind   lac operator: The lac repressor binds to the lac operator to inhibit transcription in E. coli. This inhibition can be relieved by adding lactose or isopropyl-β-D-thiogalactopyranoside (IPTG). lac repressor encoded by lacI
   5038..5060    +  RBS            RBS: efficient ribosome binding site from bacteriophage T7 gene 10 (Olins and Rangwala, 1989)
   5068..5859    +  CDS            thyA: TYSY_ECO57 - Experimental evidence at protein level: Swiss-Prot protein existence level 1. Catalyzes the reductive methylation of 2'-deoxyuridine-5'- monophosphate (dUMP) to 2'-deoxythymidine-5'-monophosphate (dTMP) while utilizing 5,10-methylenetetrahydrofolate (mTHF) as the methyl donor and reductant in the reaction, yielding dihydrofolate (DHF) as a by- product. This enzymatic reaction provides an intracellular de novo source of dTMP, an essential precursor for DNA biosynthesis. From Escherichia coli O157:H7.
   5869..5886    +  CDS            9xHis (fragment): 9xHis affinity tag
   5896..5945    +  CDS            SET1 (fragment): solubility-enhancement tag derived from T7 phage gene 10B
   5953..6000    +  terminator     T7 terminator: transcription terminator for bacteriophage T7 RNA polymerase
