[The description below was written by a language model from this plasmid's Addgene catalogue record and pLannotate feature annotations shown in this document.]
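Description:
pET24a_thyA_R127A_untagged is a bacterial expression plasmid of about 6.0 kb built on the pET-24a backbone and carrying the E. coli thymidylate synthase gene thyA (TS) with an R127A substitution. It is selected with kanamycin through the aph(3')-Ia (KanR) gene and replicates from a ColE1/pMB1-type origin. The backbone also retains the bom mobilisation region and the rop gene, which normally moderates copy number, although the catalogue entry lists the plasmid as high copy. An f1 origin is present as well, and short annotated fragments of a tetracycline resistance gene and an AmpR promoter appear to be backbone remnants rather than functional markers.

The thyA coding sequence was cloned between XbaI and XhoI and sits downstream of a T7 promoter, a lac operator and the strong T7 gene 10 ribosome binding site, with a T7 terminator at the end of the cassette. The plasmid-borne lacI gene supplies lac repressor, so transcription is held off until IPTG is added in a host that provides T7 RNA polymerase. A His-tag coding stretch from the vector is still annotated a few bases after the thyA reading frame. Given the "untagged" name, the insert presumably ends in a stop codon so that the tag is not translated, though the record does not state this explicitly. Thymidylate synthase converts dUMP to dTMP using methylenetetrahydrofolate and releases dihydrofolate. The stated purpose is simply bacterial expression of thyA, and the functional effect of R127A is not described. The associated publication title points to use in studying a metabolic genetic interaction.
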