Addgene plasmid #191309: pET24a_thyA_R127A_untagged
Purpose: Bacterial expression of E. coli thyA (thymidylate synthase)
Depositing lab: Kimberly Reynolds. Depositing organization: University of Texas Southwestern Medical Center. Publication: The genetic landscape of a metabolic interaction. Nguyen TN, Ingle C, Thompson S, Reynolds KA. Nat Commun. 2024 Apr 18;15(1):3351. doi: 10.1038/s41467-024-47671-0. PubMed 38637543.
Backbone
  Vector backbone: pET-24a
  Vector type: Bacterial Expression
Growth in bacteria
  Bacterial resistance: Kanamycin, 50 μg/mL
  Growth temperature: 30°C
  Growth strain: DH5alpha
  Copy number: High Copy
Gene/Insert
  Gene/Insert name: thyA (alt name: TS)
  Species: E. coli
  Mutation: R127A TYMS
  Promoter: T7
  Cloning method: Restriction Enzyme; 5′ cloning site Xbal (not destroyed); 3′ cloning site Xhol (not destroyed)
  Sequencing primers: 5′ T7; 3′ T7 terminator
Terms and licenses: Academic/Nonprofit Terms; Industry Terms: Not Available to Industry
Depositor comments: Please visit https://doi.org/10.1101/2023.05.28.542639 for bioRxiv preprint.
How to cite: pET24a_thyA_R127A_untagged was a gift from Kimberly Reynolds (Addgene plasmid # 191309 ; http://n2t.net/addgene:191309 ; RRID:Addgene_191309)
